Addgene plasmid #67135: pCellFree_G01
Purpose: (Empty Backbone) Gateway destination vector for cell-free expression with N-term 8xHis tag
Depositing lab: Kirill Alexandrov. Depositing organization: University of Queensland. Publication: Gateway-compatible vectors for high-throughput protein expression in pro- and eukaryotic cell-free systems. Gagoski D, Mureev S, Giles N, Johnston W, Dahmer-Heath M, Skalamera D, Gonda TJ, Alexandrov K. J Biotechnol. 2015 Feb 10;195:1-7. doi: 10.1016/j.jbiotec.2014.12.006. Epub 2014 Dec 19. PubMed 25529348.
Backbone
  Vector backbone: pLTE EGFP
  Vector type: Cell-free expression
  Tag / fusion protein: His (N terminal on backbone)
Growth in bacteria
  Bacterial resistance: Chloramphenicol and Ampicillin, 25 & 100 μg/mL
  Growth temperature: 37°C
  Growth strain: ccdB Survival
  Copy number: High Copy
Gene/Insert
  Gene/Insert name: None
  Tag / fusion protein: His (N terminal on backbone)
Terms and licenses: Academic/Nonprofit Terms; Industry Terms: Not Available to Industry
Depositor comments: 8xHis-attR1-ccdB-CamR-attR2-Stop
How to cite: pCellFree_G01 was a gift from Kirill Alexandrov (Addgene plasmid # 67135 ; http://n2t.net/addgene:67135 ; RRID:Addgene_67135)
