[The description below was written by a language model from this plasmid's Addgene catalogue record and pLannotate feature annotations shown in this document.]
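Description:
pCellFree_G01 is an empty Gateway destination vector for cell-free protein expression, built on the pLTE EGFP backbone and designed to add an N-terminal 8xHis tag to whatever open reading frame is recombined into it. The 4.5 kb plasmid is maintained in E. coli through a high-copy ColE1/pUC-type origin and carries a β-lactamase gene with its own promoter for ampicillin selection. Because the unrecombined vector contains the ccdB toxin gene, it has to be propagated in a ccdB-tolerant strain, and the cassette's chloramphenicol marker provides a second selection alongside ampicillin.

The expression unit is driven by a T7 promoter and closed by a T7 terminator, so template RNA is made by T7 RNA polymerase. Between them lies the arrangement the depositor summarises as 8xHis-attR1-ccdB-CamR-attR2-Stop. The feature table shows attR1 and attR2 flanking a reverse-oriented ccdB gene, a ccdA fragment, and the chloramphenicol acetyltransferase gene with its cat promoter. The His tag itself and any translation leader in the roughly 160 nt between the T7 promoter and attR1 are not annotated, so the record does not specify what mediates translation initiation. In an LR reaction with an entry clone, the ccdB/CmR cassette is replaced by the gene of interest, placing it in frame behind the His tag with a vector-supplied stop codon. Loss of ccdB allows counter-selection of non-recombinants in ordinary strains. Residual lac promoter/operator, CAP site, lacI fragment and a short T7 gene 10-derived fragment appear to be backbone remnants. The associated publication title indicates use in high-throughput expression in both prokaryotic and eukaryotic cell-free systems.
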