Features (pLannotate 1.2.2; 16 found; start..end, strand, type, name):
      7..25      +  promoter       T7 promoter: promoter for bacteriophage T7 RNA polymerase
    187..311     +  protein_bind   attR1: mutant version of attR; recombination site for the Gateway® LR reaction LR Clonase™
    361..663     -  CDS            ccdB: CCDB_ECOLI - Also known as G, letB, letD. Experimental evidence at protein level: Swiss-Prot protein existence level 1. Toxic component of a type II toxin-antitoxin (TA) system, functioning in plasmid maintainence. Responsible for the post- segregational killing (PSK) of plasmid-free cells, also referred to as a plasmid addiction system. Half-life of over 2 hours. Cell killing by CcdB is accompanied by filamentation, defects in chromosome and plasmid segregation, defects in cell division, formation of anucleate cells, decreased DNA synthesis and plasmid loss. Interferes with the activity of DN
    668..826     -  CDS            ccdA (fragment): CCDA_ECO57 - Also known as H, letA. Experimental evidence at protein level: Swiss-Prot protein existence level 1. Antitoxin component of a type II toxin-antitoxin (TA) system which inhibits the post-segregational killing (PSK) of plasmid-free cells, also referred to as a plasmid addiction system. Binds to and blocks the activity of CcdB; will also remove bound CcdB protein from the CcdB-GyrA complex by forming a CcdA-CcdB complex, a process termed rejuvenation. Functions as a transcriptional corepressor for the ccdAB operon, repression also requires CcdB (By similarity). From Escherichia coli
   1005..1664    -  CDS            CmR: chloramphenicol acetyltransferase; cat; confers resistance to chloramphenicol
   1665..1767    -  promoter       cat promoter: promoter of the E. coli cat gene encoding chloramphenicol acetyltransferase
   1914..2038    -  protein_bind   attR2: mutant version of attR; recombination site for the Gateway® LR reaction LR Clonase™
   2213..2244    +  CDS            SET1 (fragment): solubility-enhancement tag derived from T7 phage gene 10B
   2262..2308    +  terminator     T7 terminator: transcription terminator for bacteriophage T7 RNA polymerase
   2410..2426    -  protein_bind   lac operator: The lac repressor binds to the lac operator to inhibit transcription in E. coli. This inhibition can be relieved by adding lactose or isopropyl-β-D-thiogalactopyranoside (IPTG). lac repressor encoded by lacI
   2434..2464    -  promoter       lac promoter: promoter for the E. coli lac operon
   2479..2500    -  protein_bind   CAP binding site: CAP binding activates transcription in the presence of cAMP. E. coli catabolite activator protein
   2513..2605    -  CDS            lacI (fragment): lac repressor; lacI; The lac repressor binds to the lac operator to inhibit transcription in E. coli. This inhibition can be relieved by adding lactose or isopropyl-β-D-thiogalactopyranoside (IPTG).
   2788..3376    -  rep_origin     ori: high-copy-number ColE1/pMB1/pBR322/pUC origin of replication
   3547..4407    -  CDS            AmpR: β-lactamase; bla; confers resistance to ampicillin, carbenicillin, and related antibiotics
   4408..4512    -  promoter       AmpR promoter: bla
>Addgene plasmid #67135 | pCellFree_G01 | depositor full sequence | sequence record 127547 | Full plasmid sequence
GACGTCTAATACGACTCACTATAGGGACATCTTAAGTTTATTTTATTTTATTTTATTTTATTTTATTTTA
TTTTATTTTATTTTATTTTATTTTATTTAACCATGACAGTAATGTATAAAGTCTGTAAAGACATTAAACA
CGTAAGTGAAACCATGGGCCACCACCATCACCACCATCACCACGGCACAAGTTTGTACAAAAAAGCTGAA
CGAGAAACGTAAAATGATATAAATATCAATATATTAAATTAGATTTTGCATAAAAAACAGACTACATAAT
ACTGTAAAACACAACATATCCAGTCACTATGGGGCCCGTCGACCTGCAGACTGGCTGTGTATAAGGGAGC
CTGACATTTATATTCCCCAGAACATCAGGTTAATGGCGTTTTTGATGTCATTTTCGCGGTGGCTGAGATC
AGCCACTTCTTCCCCGATAACGGAGACCGGCACACTGGCCATATCGGTGGTCATCATGCGCCAGCTTTCA
TCCCCGATATGCACCACCGGGTAAAGTTCACGGGAGACTTTATCTGACAGCAGACGTGCACTGGCCAGGG
GGATCACCATCCGTCGCCCGGGCGTGTCAATAATATCACTCTGTACATCCACAAACAGACGATAACGGCT
CTCTCTTTTATAGGTGTAAACCTTAAACTGCATTTCACCAGTCCCTGTTCTCGTCAGCAAAAGAGCCGTT
CATTTCAATAAACCGGGCGACCTCAGCCATCCCTTCCTGATTTTCCGCTTTCCAGCGTTCGGCACGCAGA
CGACGGGCTTCATTCTGCATGGTTGTGCTTACCAGACCGGAGATATTGACATCATATATGCCTTGAGCAA
CTGATAGCTGTCGCTGTCAACTGTCACTGTAATACGCTGCTTCATAGCACACCTCTTTTTGACATACTTC
GGGTATACATATCAGTATATATTCTTATACCGCAAAAATCAGCGCGCAAATACGCATACTGTTATCTGGC
TTTTAGTAAGCCGGATCCACGCGTTTACGCCCCGCCCTGCCACTCATCGCAGTACTGTTGTAATTCATTA
AGCATTCTGCCGACATGGAAGCCATCACAGACGGCATGATGAACCTGAATCGCCAGCGGCATCAGCACCT
TGTCGCCTTGCGTATAATATTTGCCCATGGTGAAAACGGGGGCGAAGAAGTTGTCCATATTGGCCACGTT
TAAATCAAAACTGGTGAAACTCACCCAGGGATTGGCTGAGACGAAAAACATATTCTCAATAAACCCTTTA
GGGAAATAGGCCAGGTTTTCACCGTAACACGCCACATCTTGCGAATATATGTGTAGAAACTGCCGGAAAT
CGTCGTGGTATTCACTCCAGAGCGATGAAAACGTTTCAGTTTGCTCATGGAAAACGGTGTAACAAGGGTG
AACACTATCCCATATCACCAGCTCACCGTCTTTCATTGCCATACGGAATTCCGGATGAGCATTCATCAGG
CGGGCAAGAATGTGAATAAAGGCCGGATAAAACTTGTGCTTATTTTTCTTTACGGTCTTTAAAAAGGCCG
TAATATCCAGCTGAACGGTCTGGTTATAGGTACATTGAGCAACTGACTGAAATGCCTCAAAATGTTCTTT
ACGATGCCATTGGGATATATCAACGGTGGTATATCCAGTGATTTTTTTCTCCATTTTAGCTTCCTTAGCT
CCTGAAAATCTCGATAACTCAAAAAATACGCCCGGTAGTGATCTTATTTCATTATGGTGAAAGTTGGAAC
CTCTTACGTGCCGATCAACGTCTCATTTTCGCCAAAAGTTGGCCCAGGGCTTCCCGGTATCAACAGGGAC
ACCAGGATTTATTTATTCTGCGAAGTGATCTTCCGTCACAGGTATTTATTCGGCGCAAAGTGCGTCGGGT
GATGCTGCCAACTTAGCAAGCTTCATAGTGACTGGATATGTTGTGTTTTACAGTATTATGTAGTCTGTTT
TTTATGCAAAATCTAATTTAATATATTGATATTTATATCATTTTACGTTTCTCGTTCAGCTTTCTTGTAC
AAAGTGGTGTAAGCGGCCGCCCTCCTCCTCCTTTCTTGTTCCTTTCACGTCGCCTTCTCGGTTGTAGCTG
GCAGACGACGAGTCTTACTTTTACGTGTACTTCTCTATAGATGATGTATGATCTCTCTGCATGCGTGTTC
GTGCATGTGTCCGTGTGTTGGGTACGCGTGGTACCCTGCAGGAAGGAAGCTGAGTTGGCTGCTGCCACCG
CTGAGCAATAACTAGTAATTACTAGCATAACCCCTTGGGGCCTCTAAACGGGTCTTGAGGGGGTTTTTTG
CTGAAAGGAGGACAGCTGATGATTGTCATGCTTGCCATCTGTTTTCTTGCAAGGTCAGAGGAATTCGTAA
TCATGGTCATAGCTGTTTCCTGTGTGAAATTGTTATCCGCTCACAATTCCACACAACATACGAGCCGGAA
GCATAAAGTGTAAAGCCTGGGGTGCCTAATGAGTGAGCTAACTCACATTAATTGCGTTGCGCTCACTGCC
CGCTTTCCAGTCGGGAAACCTGTCGTGCCAGCTGCATTAATGAATCGGCCAACGCGCGGGGAGAGGCGGT
TTGCGTATTGGGCGCTCTTCCGCTTCCTCGCTCACTGACTCGCTGCGCTCGGTCGTTCGGCTGCGGCGAG
CGGTATCAGCTCACTCAAAGGCGGTAATACGGTTATCCACAGAATCAGGGGATAACGCAGGAAAGAACAT
GTGAGCAAAAGGCCAGCAAAAGGCCAGGAACCGTAAAAAGGCCGCGTTGCTGGCGTTTTTCCATAGGCTC
CGCCCCCCTGACGAGCATCACAAAAATCGACGCTCAAGTCAGAGGTGGCGAAACCCGACAGGACTATAAA
GATACCAGGCGTTTCCCCCTGGAAGCTCCCTCGTGCGCTCTCCTGTTCCGACCCTGCCGCTTACCGGATA
CCTGTCCGCCTTTCTCCCTTCGGGAAGCGTGGCGCTTTCTCATAGCTCACGCTGTAGGTATCTCAGTTCG
GTGTAGGTCGTTCGCTCCAAGCTGGGCTGTGTGCACGAACCCCCCGTTCAGCCCGACCGCTGCGCCTTAT
CCGGTAACTATCGTCTTGAGTCCAACCCGGTAAGACACGACTTATCGCCACTGGCAGCAGCCACTGGTAA
CAGGATTAGCAGAGCGAGGTATGTAGGCGGTGCTACAGAGTTCTTGAAGTGGTGGCCTAACTACGGCTAC
ACTAGAAGAACAGTATTTGGTATCTGCGCTCTGCTGAAGCCAGTTACCTTCGGAAAAAGAGTTGGTAGCT
CTTGATCCGGCAAACAAACCACCGCTGGTAGCGGTGGTTTTTTTGTTTGCAAGCAGCAGATTACGCGCAG
AAAAAAAGGATCTCAAGAGGATCCTTTGATCTTTTCTACGGGGTCTGACGCTCAGTGGAACGAAAACTCA
CGTTAAGGGATTTTGGTCATGAGATTATCAAAAAGGATCTTCACCTAGATCCTTTTAAATTAAAAATGAA
GTTTTAAATCAATCTAAAGTATATATGAGTAAACTTGGTCTGACAGTTACCAATGCTTAATCAGTGAGGC
ACCTATCTCAGCGATCTGTCTAGTTCGTTCATCCATAGTTGCCTGACTCCCCGTCGTGTAGATAACTACG
ATACGGGAGGGCTTACCATCTGGCCCCAGTGCTGCAATGATACCGCGAGACCCACGCTCACCGGCTCCAG
ATTTATCAGCAATAAACCAGCCAGCCGGAAGGGCCGAGCGCAGAAGTGGTCCTGCAACTTTATCCGCCTC
CATCCAGTCTATTAATTGTTGCCGGGAAGCTAGAGTAAGTAGTTCGCCAGTTAATAGTTTGCGCAACGTT
GTTGCCATTGCTACAGGCATCGTGGTGTCACGCTCGTCGTTTGGTATGGCTTCATTCAGCTCCGGTTCCC
AACGATCAAGGCGAGTTACATGATCCCCCATGTTGTGCAAAAAAGCGGTTAGCTCCTTCGGTCCTCCGAT
CGTTGTCAGAAGTAAGTTGGCCGCAGTGTTATCACTCATGGTTATGGCAGCACTGCATAATTCTCTTACT
GTCATGCCATCCGTAAGATGCTTTTCTGTGACTGGTGAGTACTCAACCAAGTCATTCTGAGAATAGTGTA
TGCGGCGACCGAGTTGCTCTTGCCCGGCGTCAATACGGGATAATACCGCGCCACATAGCAGAACTTTAAA
AGTGCTCATCATTGGAAAACGTTCTTCGGGGCGAAAACTCTCAAGGATCTTACCGCTGTTGAGATCCAGT
TCGATGTAACCCACTCGTGCACCCAACTGATCTTCAGCATCTTTTACTTTCACCAGCGTTTCTGGGTGAG
CAAAAACAGGAAGGCAAAATGCCGCAAAAAAGGGAATAAGGGCGACACGGAAATGTTGAATACTCATACT
CTTCCTTTTTCAATATTATTGAAGCATTTATCAGGGTTATTGTCTCATGAGCGGATACATATTTGAATGT
ATTTAGAAAAATAAACAAATAGGGGTTCCGCGCACATTTCCCCGAAAAGTGCCACCT
