>Addgene plasmid #67135 | pCellFree_G01 | addgene partial sequence | sequence record 121194 | T7term 5'-GCTAGTTATTGCTCAGCGG-3'
GGTACCACGCGTACCCAACACACGGACACATGCACGAACACGCATGCAGAGAGATCATACATCATCTATA
GAGAAGTACACGTAAAAGTAAGACTCGTCGTCTGCCAGCTACAACCGAGAAGGCGACGTGAAAGGAACAA
GAAAGGAGGAGGAGGGCGGCCGCTTACACCACTTTGTACAAGAAAGCTGAACGAGAAACGTAAAATGATA
TAAATATCAATATATTAAATTAGATTTTGCATAAAAAACAGACTACATAATACTGTAAAACACAACATAT
CCAGTCACTATGAAGCTTGCTAAGTTGGCAGCATCACCCGACGCACTTTGCGCCGAATAAATACCTGTGA
CGGAAGATCACTTCGCAGAATAAATAAATCCTGGTGTCCCTGTTGATACCGGGAAGCCCTGGGCCAACTT
TTGGCGAAAATGAGACGTTGATCGGCACGCAAGAGGTTCCAACTTTCACCATAATGAAATAAGATCACTA
CCGGGCGTATTTTTTGAGTTATCGAGATTTTCAGGAGCTAAGGAAGCTAAAATGGAGAAAAAAATCACTG
GATATACCACCGTTGATATATCCCAATGGCATCGTAAAGAACATTTTGAGGCATTTCAGTCAGTTGCTCA
ATGTACCTATAACCAGACCGTTCAGCTGGATATTACGGCCTTTTTAAAGACCGTAAAGAAAAATAAGCAC
AAGTTTTATCCGGCCTTTATTCACATTCTTGCCCGCCTGATGAATGCTCATCCGGAATTCCGTATGGCAA
TGAAAGACGGTGAGCTGGTGATATGGGATAGTGTTCACCCTTGTTACACCGTTTTCCATGAGC
