>Addgene plasmid #67135 | pCellFree_G01 | addgene partial sequence | sequence record 121782 | T7 5'-TAATACGACTCACTATAGGG-3'
TATTTTATTTATTTTATTTTATTTTATTTTATTTTATTTTATTTAACCATGACAGCTAATGTATAAAGTC
TGTAAAGACATTAAACACGTAAGTGAAACCATGGGCCACCACCATCACCACCATCACCACGGCACAAGTT
TGTACAAAAAAGCTGAACGAGAAACGTAAAATGATATAAATATCAATATATTAAATTAGATTTTGCATAA
AAAACAGACTACATAATACTGTAAAACACAACATATCCAGTCACTATGGGGCCCGTCGACCTGCAGACTG
GCTGTGTATAAGGGAGCCTGACATTTATATTCCCCAGAACATCAGGTTAATGGCGTTTTTGATGTCATTT
TCGCGGTGGCTGAGATCAGCCACTTCTTCCCCGATAACGGAGACCGGCACACTGGCCATATCGGTGGTCA
TCATGCGCCAGCTTTCATCCCCGATATGCACCACCGGGTAAAGTTCACGGGAGACTTTATCTGACAGCAG
ACGTGCACTGGCCAGGGGGATCACCATCCGTCGCCCGGGCGTGTCAATAATATCACTCTGTACATCCACA
AACAGACGATAACGGCTCTCTCTTTTATAGGTGTAAACCTTAAACTGCATTTCACCAGCCCCTGTTCTCG
TCAGCAAAAGAGCCGTTCATTTCAATAAACCGGGCGACCTCAGCCATCCCTTCCTGATTTTCCGCTTTCC
AGCGTTCGGCACGCAGACGACGGGCTTCATTCTGCATGGTTGTGCTTACCAGACCGGAGATATTGACATC
ATATATGCCTTGAGCAACTGATAGCTGTCGCTGTCAACTGTCACTGTAATACGCTGCTTCATAGCATACC
TCCTTTTTTGACAT
